>Addgene plasmid #16317 | I-2/pCS2MT | addgene partial sequence | sequence record 22788 | 16317 with SP6
CCCATCGATTTAAAGCTATGGAGCAAAAGCTCATTTCTGAAGAGGACTTGAATGAAATGGAGCAAAAGCT
CATTTCTGAAGAGGACTTGAATGAAATGGAGCAAAAGCTCATTTCTGAAGAGGACTTGAATGAAATGGAG
CAAAAGCTCATTTCTGAAGAGGACTTGAATGAAATGGAGCAAAAGCTCATTTCTGAAGAGGACTTGAATG
AAATGGAGAGCTTGGGCGACCTCACCATGGCGGCCTCGACGGCCTCGCACCGGCCCATCAAAGGAATCCT
GAAGAACAAGACCTCTGCGGCTTCCCCCCCGGTGGTGCCCTCGGCCGAACAGCCCCGCCCGATCGTGGAA
GAGGAACTGAGTAAGAAGTCTCAGAAGTGGGATGAAATGAATATCCTGGCAACATATCATCCCGCTGACA
AAGACTATGGCTTGATGAAAATAGACGAGCCAAACACCCCATATCACAATATGATAGGTGACGATGAAGA
CGCCTATAGTGATTCAGAAGGCAATGAAGTCATGACTCCAGATATCTTAGCTAAGAAATTAGCTGCTGCT
GAAGGCTCAGAGCCAAAGTATCGGACTCGGGAGCAAGAAAGTAGTGGAGAGGAAGATAATGACCTCTCCC
CTGAGGAGCGAGAAAAGAAGCGAC
