[The description below was written by a language model from this plasmid's Addgene catalogue record.]
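Description:
I-2/pCS2MT is a vertebrate expression plasmid built on the pCS2+MT backbone (about 4.35 kb without insert). It carries the mouse Ppp1r2 coding sequence, which encodes Inhibitor-2, the protein phosphatase 1 regulatory inhibitor subunit 2. The roughly 600 bp insert was placed between NcoI and EcoRI sites, both of which were retained. This puts it in frame behind the backbone's myc epitope repeats, so the protein is made with an N-terminal 5x myc tag that allows detection or immunoprecipitation with anti-myc antibodies. The plasmid is maintained in E. coli as a high-copy replicon under ampicillin selection.

No feature table accompanies the record, so the promoter and polyadenylation elements are not explicitly listed. pCS2-family vectors generally drive expression in vertebrate cells and embryos from a CMV-derived promoter with an SV40 polyadenylation signal, and they have phage promoters flanking the cloning region. In line with this, the record names SP6 and T3 as the 5′ and 3′ sequencing primers, and the depositor notes that sense transcripts are obtained by linearising with NotI and transcribing with SP6. The construct can therefore be used in two ways: direct transfection into cultured vertebrate cells, or as a template for synthetic mRNA, which with this vector family is typically used for embryo microinjection. The associated publication concerns inhibitory phosphorylation and autoregulation of glycogen synthase kinase-3 in response to lithium. This suggests the tagged Inhibitor-2 was used to study how protein phosphatase 1 regulation contributes to that pathway, although the record does not describe the specific experiments.
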