Addgene plasmid #16317: I-2/pCS2MT
Depositing lab: Peter Klein. Depositing organization: University of Pennsylvania. Publication: Inhibitory phosphorylation of glycogen synthase kinase-3 (GSK-3) in response to lithium. Evidence for autoregulation of GSK-3. Zhang F, Phiel CJ, Spece L, Gurvich N, Klein PS. J Biol Chem. 2003 Aug 29. 278(35):33067-77. 10.1074/jbc.M212635200 PubMed 12796505.
Backbone
  Vector backbone: pCS2+MT
  Backbone size w/o insert (bp): 4352
  Vector type: Vertebrate expression
Growth in bacteria
  Bacterial resistance: Ampicillin, 100 μg/mL
  Growth temperature: 37°C
  Growth strain: DH5alpha
  Copy number: High Copy
Gene/Insert
  Gene/Insert name: Inhibitor-2 (alt name: protein phosphatase 1 inhibitor-2)
  Species: M. musculus (mouse)
  Insert size (bp): 600
  GenBank ID: NM_025800
  Entrez Gene: Ppp1r2 (a.k.a. IPP-2, D16Ertd248e, 0610025N14Rik, 2310007G06Rik, 4930440J04Rik, 5430408E15Rik)
  Tag / fusion protein: 5x myc (N terminal on backbone)
  Cloning method: Restriction Enzyme; 5′ cloning site NcoI (not destroyed); 3′ cloning site EcoRI (not destroyed)
  Sequencing primers: 5′ SP6; 3′ T3
Terms and licenses: Academic/Nonprofit Terms; Industry Terms: Not Available to Industry
Depositor comments: For sense transcripts, cut with NotI and transcribe with SP6
How to cite: I-2/pCS2MT was a gift from Peter Klein (Addgene plasmid # 16317 ; http://n2t.net/addgene:16317 ; RRID:Addgene_16317)
